Addgene plasmid #217980: H6Gb1-CREB(160-280)
Purpose: bacterial expression of CREB1 domains
Depositing lab: Peter Wright. Depositing organization: Scripps California (The Scripps Research Institute). Publication: Glutamine-rich regions of the disordered CREB transactivation domain mediate dynamic intra- and intermolecular interactions. Martinez-Yamout MA, Nasir I, Shnitkind S, Ellis JP, Berlow RB, Kroon G, Deniz AA, Dyson HJ, Wright PE. Proc Natl Acad Sci U S A. 2023 Nov 21;120(47):e2313835120. doi: 10.1073/pnas.2313835120. Epub 2023 Nov 14. PubMed 37971402.
Backbone
  Vector backbone: pet21d
  Vector type: Bacterial Expression
Growth in bacteria
  Bacterial resistance: Ampicillin, 100 μg/mL
  Growth temperature: 37°C
  Growth strain: DH5alpha
  Copy number: Low Copy
Gene/Insert
  Gene/Insert name: CREB1
  Species: R. norvegicus (rat)
  Insert size (bp): 374
  Entrez Gene: Creb1 (a.k.a. Creb)
  Promoter: T7
  Tag / fusion protein: His6-GB1-tev (N terminal on backbone)
  Cloning method: Restriction Enzyme; 5′ cloning site NdeI (not destroyed); 3′ cloning site HindIII (not destroyed)
  Sequencing primers: 5′ T7; 3′ T7
Terms and licenses: Academic/Nonprofit Terms; Industry Terms: Not Available to Industry
How to cite: H6Gb1-CREB(160-280) was a gift from Peter Wright (Addgene plasmid # 217980 ; http://n2t.net/addgene:217980 ; RRID:Addgene_217980)
