[The description below was written by a language model from this plasmid's Addgene catalogue record and pLannotate feature annotations shown in this document.]
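Description:
H6Gb1-CREB(160-280) is a bacterial expression plasmid built on the pET21d backbone for producing a fragment of rat CREB1 (residues 160–280, as the name indicates) in E. coli. It is selected with ampicillin through the β-lactamase gene and replicates from a pBR322-type ColE1 origin accompanied by the bom region and the rop gene, consistent with its listing as a low-copy plasmid. An f1 origin is also present, along with short remnants of the tetracycline resistance gene that are non-functional leftovers of the backbone.

Expression is driven by a T7 promoter followed by a lac operator and the strong T7 gene 10 ribosome binding site. A backbone-encoded lacI gene supplies the repressor, so transcription needs a host that provides T7 RNA polymerase and is induced with IPTG. The open reading frame starts with a His6 tag for metal-affinity purification. This is followed by the GB1 domain of streptococcal protein G, a small, highly soluble fusion partner commonly used to improve the yield and behaviour of difficult or disordered polypeptides. A TEV protease site comes next, allowing the tags to be removed from the CREB1 segment, which was cloned between NdeI and HindIII. The automated annotation matches only part of the stated 374 bp insert to rat Creb1. The vector's own C-terminal His-tag sequence lies downstream of the insert, before the T7 terminator, but the record does not say whether it is translated. The plasmid was deposited for bacterial expression of CREB1 domains, in work on the glutamine-rich regions of the disordered CREB transactivation domain.
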