Features (pLannotate 1.2.2; 22 found; start..end, strand, type, name):
    163..181     +  promoter       T7 promoter: promoter for bacteriophage T7 RNA polymerase
    182..206     +  protein_bind   lac operator: The lac repressor binds to the lac operator to inhibit transcription in E. coli. This inhibition can be relieved by adding lactose or isopropyl-β-D-thiogalactopyranoside (IPTG). lac repressor encoded by lacI
    221..243     +  RBS            RBS: efficient ribosome binding site from bacteriophage T7 gene 10 (Olins and Rangwala, 1989)
    256..272     +  CDS            capTEV™ (fragment): composite tag for in vivo biotinylation, TEV protease cleavage, and 6xHis tagging
    286..450     +  CDS            spg (fragment) (sequence withheld): SPG1_STRSG - Experimental evidence at protein level: Swiss-Prot protein existence level 1. Binds to the constant Fc region of IgG with high affinity. From Streptococcus sp. group G.
    475..495     +  CDS            TEV site: tobacco etch virus (TEV) protease recognition and cleavage site
    502..738     +  CDS            Creb1 (fragment): CREB1_RAT - Also known as Creb-1. Experimental evidence at protein level: Swiss-Prot protein existence level 1. Phosphorylation-dependent transcription factor that stimulates transcription upon binding to the DNA cAMP response element (CRE), a sequence present in many viral and cellular promoters. Transcription activation is enhanced by the TORC coactivators which act independently of Ser-119 phosphorylation. Involved in different cellular processes including the synchronization of circadian rhythmicity and the differentiation of adipose cells (By similarity). From Rattus norvegicus (Rat).
    829..846     +  CDS            9xHis (fragment): 9xHis affinity tag
    856..905     +  CDS            SET1 (fragment): solubility-enhancement tag derived from T7 phage gene 10B
    913..960     +  terminator     T7 terminator: transcription terminator for bacteriophage T7 RNA polymerase
    997..1425    +  rep_origin     f1 ori (sequence partly withheld): f1 bacteriophage origin of replication; arrow indicates direction of (+) strand synthesis
   1478..1582    +  promoter       AmpR promoter: bla
   1583..2443    +  CDS            AmpR: β-lactamase; bla; confers resistance to ampicillin, carbenicillin, and related antibiotics
   2614..3202    +  rep_origin     ori: high-copy-number ColE1/pMB1/pBR322/pUC origin of replication
   3388..3527    -  misc_feature   bom: basis of mobility region from pBR322
   3629..3820    -  CDS            rop: Rop protein, which maintains plasmids at low copy number; rop
   3837..4217    +  CDS            YPB1_ECOLX: Protein predicted: Swiss-Prot protein existence level 4. From Escherichia coli.
   4289..4580    -  CDS            TcR (fragment): tetracycline efflux protein; tet; confers resistance to tetracycline
   4595..4616    -  protein_bind   CAP binding site: CAP binding activates transcription in the presence of cAMP. E. coli catabolite activator protein
   4629..5711    -  CDS            lacI: lac repressor; lacI; The lac repressor binds to the lac operator to inhibit transcription in E. coli. This inhibition can be relieved by adding lactose or isopropyl-β-D-thiogalactopyranoside (IPTG).
   5712..5789    -  promoter       lacI promoter: lacI
   5797..141     -  CDS            TcR (fragment) (across the origin): tetracycline efflux protein; tet; confers resistance to tetracycline
>Addgene plasmid #217980 | H6Gb1-CREB(160-280) | addgene full sequence | sequence record 435945 | Addgene NGS Result
ATACCCACGCCGAAACAAGCGCTCATGAGCCCGAAGTGGCGAGCCCGATCTTCCCCATCGGTGATGTCGG
CGATATAGGCGCCAGCAACCGCACCTGTGGCGCCGGTGATGCCGGCCACGATGCGTCCGGCGTAGAGGAT
CGAGATCTCGATCCCGCGAAATTAATACGACTCACTATAGGGGAATTGTGAGCGGATAACAATTCCCCTC
TAGAAATAATTTTGTTTAACTTTAAGAAGGAGATATACCATGGGCCATCATCATCATCATCACAGCAGCG
GC
[168 nt withheld, positions 283-450]
GAATTCAGCAGCGGCAGCAGCGGCGAAAACCTGTATTTTCAGGGCTCCCATATGACCATGGACTCTGGAG
CAGACAACCAGCAGAGTGGAGATGCTGCTGTAACAGAAGCTGAAAGTCAACAAATGACAGTTCAAGCCCA
GCCACAGATTGCCACATTAGCCCAGGTATCCATGCCAGCAGCTCATGCGACGTCATCTGCTCCCACTGTA
ACCTTAGTGCAGCTGCCCAATGGGCAGACAGTCCAGGTCCATGGGGTCATCCAGGCGGCCCAGCCATCAG
TTATTCAGTCTCCACAAGTCCAAACAGTTCAGTCTTCCTGTAAGGACTTAAAAAGACTTTTCTCCGGAAC
TTAATAGAAGCTTGCGGCCGCACTCGAGCACCACCACCACCACCACTGAGATCCGGCTGCTAACAAAGCC
CGAAAGGAAGCTGAGTTGGCTGCTGCCACCGCTGAGCAATAACTAGCATAACCCCTTGGGGCCTCTAAAC
GGGTCTTGAGGGGTTTTTTGCTGAAAGGAGGAACTATATCCGGATTGGCGAATGGG
[124 nt withheld, positions 997-1120]
C
[91 nt withheld, positions 1122-1212]
A
[49 nt withheld, positions 1214-1262]
CCTTTGACGTTGGAGTCCACGTTCTTT
[37 nt withheld, positions 1290-1326]
ACCCTATCTCGGTCTATTCTTTTGATTTATAAGGGATTTTGCCGATTTCGGCCTATTGGTTAAAAAATGA
GCTGATTTAACAAAAATTTAACGCGAATTTTAACAAAATATTAACGCTTACAATTTAGGTGGCACTTTTC
GGGGAAATGTGCGCGGAACCCCTATTTGTTTATTTTTCTAAATACATTCAAATATGTATCCGCTCATGAG
ACAATAACCCTGATAAATGCTTCAATAATATTGAAAAAGGAAGAGTATGAGTATTCAACATTTCCGTGTC
GCCCTTATTCCCTTTTTTGCGGCATTTTGCCTTCCTGTTTTTGCTCACCCAGAAACGCTGGTGAAAGTAA
AAGATGCTGAAGATCAGTTGGGTGCACGAGTGGGTTACATCGAACTGGATCTCAACAGCGGTAAGATCCT
TGAGAGTTTTCGCCCCGAAGAACGTTTTCCAATGATGAGCACTTTTAAAGTTCTGCTATGTGGCGCGGTA
TTATCCCGTATTGACGCCGGGCAAGAGCAACTCGGTCGCCGCATACACTATTCTCAGAATGACTTGGTTG
AGTACTCACCAGTCACAGAAAAGCATCTTACGGATGGCATGACAGTAAGAGAATTATGCAGTGCTGCCAT
AACCATGAGTGATAACACTGCGGCCAACTTACTTCTGACAACGATCGGAGGACCGAAGGAGCTAACCGCT
TTTTTGCACAACATGGGGGATCATGTAACTCGCCTTGATCGTTGGGAACCGGAGCTGAATGAAGCCATAC
CAAACGACGAGCGTGACACCACGATGCCTGCAGCAATGGCAACAACGTTGCGCAAACTATTAACTGGCGA
ACTACTTACTCTAGCTTCCCGGCAACAATTAATAGACTGGATGGAGGCGGATAAAGTTGCAGGACCACTT
CTGCGCTCGGCCCTTCCGGCTGGCTGGTTTATTGCTGATAAATCTGGAGCCGGTGAGCGTGGGTCTCGCG
GTATCATTGCAGCACTGGGGCCAGATGGTAAGCCCTCCCGTATCGTAGTTATCTACACGACGGGGAGTCA
GGCAACTATGGATGAACGAAATAGACAGATCGCTGAGATAGGTGCCTCACTGATTAAGCATTGGTAACTG
TCAGACCAAGTTTACTCATATATACTTTAGATTGATTTAAAACTTCATTTTTAATTTAAAAGGATCTAGG
TGAAGATCCTTTTTGATAATCTCATGACCAAAATCCCTTAACGTGAGTTTTCGTTCCACTGAGCGTCAGA
CCCCGTAGAAAAGATCAAAGGATCTTCTTGAGATCCTTTTTTTCTGCGCGTAATCTGCTGCTTGCAAACA
AAAAAACCACCGCTACCAGCGGTGGTTTGTTTGCCGGATCAAGAGCTACCAACTCTTTTTCCGAAGGTAA
CTGGCTTCAGCAGAGCGCAGATACCAAATACTGTCCTTCTAGTGTAGCCGTAGTTAGGCCACCACTTCAA
GAACTCTGTAGCACCGCCTACATACCTCGCTCTGCTAATCCTGTTACCAGTGGCTGCTGCCAGTGGCGAT
AAGTCGTGTCTTACCGGGTTGGACTCAAGACGATAGTTACCGGATAAGGCGCAGCGGTCGGGCTGAACGG
GGGGTTCGTGCACACAGCCCAGCTTGGAGCGAACGACCTACACCGAACTGAGATACCTACAGCGTGAGCT
ATGAGAAAGCGCCACGCTTCCCGAAGGGAGAAAGGCGGACAGGTATCCGGTAAGCGGCAGGGTCGGAACA
GGAGAGCGCACGAGGGAGCTTCCAGGGGGAAACGCCTGGTATCTTTATAGTCCTGTCGGGTTTCGCCACC
TCTGACTTGAGCGTCGATTTTTGTGATGCTCGTCAGGGGGGCGGAGCCTATGGAAAAACGCCAGCAACGC
GGCCTTTTTACGGTTCCTGGCCTTTTGCTGGCCTTTTGCTCACATGTTCTTTCCTGCGTTATCCCCTGAT
TCTGTGGATAACCGTATTACCGCCTTTGAGTGAGCTGATACCGCTCGCCGCAGCCGAACGACCGAGCGCA
GCGAGTCAGTGAGCGAGGAAGCGGAAGAGCGCCTGATGCGGTATTTTCTCCTTACGCATCTGTGCGGTAT
TTCACACCGCAATGGTGCACTCTCAGTACAATCTGCTCTGATGCCGCATAGTTAAGCCAGTATACACTCC
GCTATCGCTACGTGACTGGGTCATGGCTGCGCCCCGACACCCGCCAACACCCGCTGACGCGCCCTGACGG
GCTTGTCTGCTCCCGGCATCCGCTTACAGACAAGCTGTGACCGTCTCCGGGAGCTGCATGTGTCAGAGGT
TTTCACCGTCATCACCGAAACGCGCGAGGCAGCTGCGGTAAAGCTCATCAGCGTGGTCGTGAAGCGATTC
ACAGATGTCTGCCTGTTCATCCGCGTCCAGCTCGTTGAGTTTCTCCAGAAGCGTTAATGTCTGGCTTCTG
ATAAAGCGGGCCATGTTAAGGGCGGTTTTTTCCTGTTTGGTCACTGATGCCTCCGTGTAAGGGGGATTTC
TGTTCATGGGGGTAATGATACCGATGAAACGAGAGAGGATGCTCACGATACGGGTTACTGATGATGAACA
TGCCCGGTTACTGGAACGTTGTGAGGGTAAACAACTGGCGGTATGGATGCGGCGGGACCAGAGAAAAATC
ACTCAGGGTCAATGCCAGCGCTTCGTTAATACAGATGTAGGTGTTCCACAGGGTAGCCAGCAGCATCCTG
CGATGCAGATCCGGAACATAATGGTGCAGGGCGCTGACTTCCGCGTTTCCAGACTTTACGAAACACGGAA
ACCGAAGACCATTCATGTTGTTGCTCAGGTCGCAGACGTTTTGCAGCAGCAGTCGCTTCACGTTCGCTCG
CGTATCGGTGATTCATTCTGCTAACCAGTAAGGCAACCCCGCCAGCCTAGCCGGGTCCTCAACGACAGGA
GCACGATCATGCGCACCCGTGGGGCCGCCATGCCGGCGATAATGGCCTGCTTCTCGCCGAAACGTTTGGT
GGCGGGACCAGTGACGAAGGCTTGAGCGAGGGCGTGCAAGATTCCGAATACCGCAAGCGACAGGCCGATC
ATCGTCGCGCTCCAGCGAAAGCGGTCCTCGCCGAAAATGACCCAGAGCGCTGCCGGCACCTGTCCTACGA
GTTGCATGATAAAGAAGACAGTCATAAGTGCGGCGACGATAGTCATGCCCCGCGCCCACCGGAAGGAGCT
GACTGGGTTGAAGGCTCTCAAGGGCATCGGTCGAGATCCCGGTGCCTAATGAGTGAGCTAACTTACATTA
ATTGCGTTGCGCTCACTGCCCGCTTTCCAGTCGGGAAACCTGTCGTGCCAGCTGCATTAATGAATCGGCC
AACGCGCGGGGAGAGGCGGTTTGCGTATTGGGCGCCAGGGTGGTTTTTCTTTTCACCAGTGAGACGGGCA
ACAGCTGATTGCCCTTCACCGCCTGGCCCTGAGAGAGTTGCAGCAAGCGGTCCACGCTGGTTTGCCCCAG
CAGGCGAAAATCCTGTTTGATGGTGGTTAACGGCGGGATATAACATGAGCTGTCTTCGGTATCGTCGTAT
CCCACTACCGAGATATCCGCACCAACGCGCAGCCCGGACTCGGTAATGGCGCGCATTGCGCCCAGCGCCA
TCTGATCGTTGGCAACCAGCATCGCAGTGGGAACGATGCCCTCATTCAGCATTTGCATGGTTTGTTGAAA
ACCGGACATGGCACTCCAGTCGCCTTCCCGTTCCGCTATCGGCTGAATTTGATTGCGAGTGAGATATTTA
TGCCAGCCAGCCAGACGCAGACGCGCCGAGACAGAACTTAATGGGCCCGCTAACAGCGCGATTTGCTGGT
GACCCAATGCGACCAGATGCTCCACGCCCAGTCGCGTACCGTCTTCATGGGAGAAAATAATACTGTTGAT
GGGTGTCTGGTCAGAGACATCAAGAAATAACGCCGGAACATTAGTGCAGGCAGCTTCCACAGCAATGGCA
TCCTGGTCATCCAGCGGATAGTTAATGATCAGCCCACTGACGCGTTGCGCGAGAAGATTGTGCACCGCCG
CTTTACAGGCTTCGACGCCGCTTCGTTCTACCATCGACACCACCACGCTGGCACCCAGTTGATCGGCGCG
AGATTTAATCGCCGCGACAATTTGCGACGGCGCGTGCAGGGCCAGACTGGAGGTGGCAACGCCAATCAGC
AACGACTGTTTGCCCGCCAGTTGTTGTGCCACGCGGTTGGGAATGTAATTCAGCTCCGCCATCGCCGCTT
CCACTTTTTCCCGCGTTTTCGCAGAAACGTGGCTGGCCTGGTTCACCACGCGGGAAACGGTCTGATAAGA
GACACCGGCATACTCTGCGACATCGTATAACGTTACTGGTTTCACATTCACCACCCTGAATTGACTCTCT
TCCGGGCGCTATCATGCCATACCGCGAAAGGTTTTGCGCCATTCGATGGTGTCCGGGATCTCGACGCTCT
CCCTTATGCGACTCCTGCATTAGGAAGCAGCCCAGTAGTAGGTTGAGGCCGTTGAGCACCGCCGCCGCAA
GGAATGGTGCATGCAAGGAGATGGCGCCCAACAGTCCCCCGGCCACGGGGCCTGCCACC
