>Addgene plasmid #217980 | H6Gb1-CREB(160-280) | depositor partial sequence | sequence record 424765 | T7 promoter to Terminator
CTAGAAATAATTTTGTTTAACTTTAAGAAGGAGATATACCATGGGCCATCATCATCATCATCACAGCAGC
GGC
[168 nt withheld, positions 74-241]
GAATTCAGCAGCGGCAGCAGCGGCGAAAACCTGTATTTTCAGGGCTCCCATATGACTTCAGCCCCTGCCA
TCACCACTGTAACAGTGCCAACCCCGATTTACCAAACTAGCAGTGGGCAGTATATTGCCATTACCCAGGG
AGGAGCAATACAGCTGGCTAACAATGGTACCGATGGGGTACAGGGCCTGCAGACATTAACCATGACCAAT
GCAGCTGCCACTCAGCCGGGTACTACCATTCTACAATATGCACAGACCACTGATGGACAGCAGATTCTAG
TGCCCAGCAACCAAGTTGTTGTTCAAGCTGCCTCTGGTGATGTACAAACATACCAGATTCGCACAGCACC
CACTAGCACCATTGCCCCTGGAGTTGTTATGGCGTCCTCCCCAGCACTTCCTACACAGCCTGCTGAATAA
TAGAAGCTTGCGGCCGCAC
